Addgene plasmid #145471: pGBW-m4046560
Purpose: Yeast Expression plasmid for SARS-CoV-2 ORF8 protein
Depositing lab: Ginkgo Bioworks & Benjie Chen. Depositing organization: Ginkgo Bioworks.
Backbone
  Vector backbone: AmpR; 2u URA3
  Backbone size w/o insert (bp): 4078
  Vector type: Yeast Expression
  Selectable markers: URA3
Growth in bacteria
  Bacterial resistance: Ampicillin, 100 μg/mL
  Growth temperature: 37°C
  Growth strain: DH5alpha
  Copy number: High Copy
Gene/Insert
  Gene/Insert name: SARS-CoV-2 ORF8 protein
  Species: S. cerevisiae (budding yeast); Severe acute respiratory syndrome coronavirus 2
  Insert size (bp): 359
  Mutation: wt
  Entrez Gene: ORF8 (a.k.a. GU280_gp09)
  Promoter: pTEF1
  Tag / fusion protein: Cleavable thrombin;3xFLAG (C terminal on backbone)
  Cloning method: Unknown
Resource information
  A portion of this plasmid was derived from a plasmid made by: GinkgoBioworks
Depositor comments: NCBI Reference Sequence: YP_009724396.1Created by gene synthesis with Not1 site.
How to cite: pGBW-m4046560 was a gift from Ginkgo Bioworks & Benjie Chen (Addgene plasmid # 145471 ; http://n2t.net/addgene:145471 ; RRID:Addgene_145471)
