[The description below was written by a language model from this plasmid's Addgene catalogue record and pLannotate feature annotations shown in this document.]
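Description:
pGBW-m4046560 is an episomal yeast expression plasmid for producing the SARS-CoV-2 ORF8 accessory protein in Saccharomyces cerevisiae. It is a shuttle vector. In E. coli it replicates from a high-copy ColE1/pUC-type origin and is selected with ampicillin through a β-lactamase gene, which the annotation places downstream of a cat promoter. In yeast it is maintained by the 2μ origin and selected by URA3 complementation of uracil auxotrophy, a marker that can also be counterselected with 5-FOA. Short phage T3 and T7 early terminators flank the bacterial origin and a tonB terminator lies upstream of the resistance cassette, which should insulate these modules from read-through transcription. The annotation also calls a short rop segment next to AmpR, although the catalogue lists the plasmid as high copy.

The expression cassette places the wild-type ORF8 coding sequence, made by gene synthesis, under the constitutive TEF1 (EF-1α) promoter, with a CYC1 terminator fragment downstream. The listing of budding yeast alongside the virus under species may point to codon adaptation, but the record does not say so. According to the catalogue, the backbone supplies a C-terminal thrombin-cleavable 3xFLAG tag, allowing immunodetection or affinity capture followed by tag removal. The automated annotation recognises only a short 3xFLAG fragment just after the ORF, so the full tag structure is not confirmed by the feature table.

ORF8 is annotated as a modulator of host immune responses that binds IL17RA and promotes pro-inflammatory signalling. The plasmid's stated purpose is simply ORF8 expression in yeast, which suits protein production, purification or interaction and phenotype studies. The sequenced record is 5,167 nt, longer than the sum of the stated backbone and insert sizes.
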