Features (pLannotate 1.2.2; 14 found; start..end, strand, type, name):
     10..417     +  promoter       TEF1 promoter: S. cerevisiae TEF1; promoter for EF-1α
    431..793     +  CDS            NS8_SARS2: Experimental evidence at protein level: Swiss-Prot protein existence level 1. Plays a role in modulating host immune response (PubMed:31986261). Binds to IL17RA receptor, leading to IL17 pathway activation and an increased secretion of pro-inflammatory factors. Contributes to cytokine storm during COVID-19 infection. From Severe acute respiratory syndrome coronavirus 2 (2019-nCoV) (SARS-CoV-2).
    811..828     +  CDS            3xFLAG (fragment): three tandem FLAG® epitope tags, followed by an enterokinase cleavage site
    906..1078    +  terminator     CYC1 terminator (fragment): S. cerevisiae CYC1; transcription terminator for CYC1
   1114..1290    +  promoter       URA3 promoter (fragment): S. cerevisiae URA3
   1291..2094    +  CDS            URA3: orotidine-5'-phosphate decarboxylase, required for uracil biosynthesis; S. cerevisiae URA3; yeast auxotrophic marker, counterselectable with 5-fluoroorotic acid (5-FOA)
   2177..3159    -  rep_origin     2μ ori: yeast 2μ plasmid origin of replication
   3237..3266    +  terminator     T3Te terminator: phage T3 early transcription terminator
   3288..3875    +  rep_origin     ori: high-copy-number ColE1/pMB1/pBR322/pUC origin of replication
   3887..3914    -  terminator     T7Te terminator: phage T7 early transcription terminator
   3938..4129    -  CDS            rop: Rop protein, which maintains plasmids at low copy number; rop
   4130..4990    -  CDS            AmpR: β-lactamase; bla; confers resistance to ampicillin, carbenicillin, and related antibiotics
   4991..5093    -  promoter       cat promoter: promoter of the E. coli cat gene encoding chloramphenicol acetyltransferase
   5094..5125    -  terminator     tonB terminator: bidirectional E. coli tonB-P14 transcription terminator
>Addgene plasmid #145471 | pGBW-m4046560 | addgene full sequence | sequence record 298269 | Addgene NGS Result
GCGGCCGCCCCACACACCATAGCTTCAAAATGTTTCTACTCCTTTTTTACTCTTCCAGATTTTCTCGGAC
TCCGCGCATCGCCGTACCACTTCAAAACACCCAAGCACAGCATACTAAATTTCCCCTCTTTCTTCCTCTA
GGGTGTCGTTAATTACCCGTACTAAAGGTTTGGAAAAGAAAAAAGAGACCGCCTCGTTTCTTTTTCTTCG
TCGAAAAAGGCAATAAAAATTTTTATCACGTTTCTTTTTCTTGAAAATTTTTTTTTTTGATTTTTTTCTC
TTTCGATGACCTCCCATTGATATTTAAGTTAATAAACGGTCTTCAATTTCTCAAGTTTCAGTTTCATTTT
TCTTGTTCTATTACAACTTTTTTTACTTCTTGCTCATTAGAAAGAAAGCATAGCAATCTAATCTAAGTTT
TAATTACAAAATGAAATTTCTTGTTTTCTTAGGAATCATCACAACTGTAGCTGCATTTCACCAAGAATGT
AGTTTACAGTCATGTACTCAACATCAACCATATGTAGTTGATGACCCGTGTCCTATTCACTTCTATTCTA
AATGGTATATTAGAGTAGGAGCTAGAAAATCAGCACCTTTAATTGAATTGTGCGTGGATGAGGCTGGTTC
TAAATCACCCATTCAGTACATCGATATCGGTAATTATACAGTTTCCTGTTTACCTTTTACAATTAATTGC
CAGGAACCTAAATTGGGTAGTCTTGTAGTGCGTTGTTCGTTCTATGAAGACTTTTTAGAGTATCATGACG
TTCGTGTTGTTTTAGATTTCATCCTCGTGCCGAGAGGTTCTGATTATAAAGATCATGATGGTGATTATAA
AGATCATGATATTGATTATAAAGATGATGATGATAAATAAACAGGCCCCTTTTCCTTTGTCGATATCATG
TAATTAGTTATGTCACGCTTACATTCACGCCCTCCTCCCACATCCGCTCTAACCGAAAAGGAAGGAGTTA
GACAACCTGAAGTCTAGGTCCCTATTTATTTTTTTTAATAGTTATGTTAGTATTAAGAACGTTATTTATA
TTTCAAATTTTTCTTTTTTTTCTGTACAAAGCGGCCGCCGAACCACTAGTGCACTGCAGTACACGGTTTC
CTTGAAATTTTTTTGATTCGGTAATCTCCGAACAGAAGGAAGAACGAAGGAAGGAGCACAGACTTAGATT
GGTATATATACGCATATGTAGTGTTGAAGAAACATGAAATTGCCCAGTATTCTTAACCCAACTGCACAGA
ACAAAAACGTGCAGGAAACGAAGATAAATCATGTCGAAAGCTACATATAAGGAACGTGCTGCTACTCATC
CTAGTCCTGTTGCTGCCAAGCTATTTAATATCATGCACGAAAAGCAAACAAACTTGTGTGCTTCATTGGA
TGTTCGTACCACCAAGGAATTACTGGAGTTAGTTGAAGCATTAGGTCCCAAAATTTGTTTACTAAAAACA
CATGTGGATATCTTGACTGATTTTTCCATGGAGGGCACAGTTAAGCCGCTAAAGGCATTATCCGCCAAGT
ACAATTTTTTACTCTTCGAGGACAGAAAATTTGCTGACATTGGTAATACAGTCAAATTGCAGTACTCTGC
GGGTGTATACAGAATAGCAGAATGGGCAGACATTACGAATGCACACGGTGTGGTGGGCCCAGGTATTGTT
AGCGGTTTGAAGCAGGCGGCAGAAGAAGTAACAAAGGAACCTAGAGGCCTTTTGATGTTAGCAGAATTGT
CATGCAAGGGCTCCCTATCTACTGGAGAATATACTAAGGGTACTGTTGACATTGCGAAGAGCGACAAAGA
TTTTGTTATCGGCTTTATTGCTCAAAGAGACATGGGTGGAAGAGATGAAGGTTACGATTGGTTGATTATG
ACACCCGGTGTGGGTTTAGATGACAAGGGAGATGCATTGGGTCAACAGTATAGAACCGTGGATGATGTGG
TTTCTACAGGATCTGACATTATTATTGTTGGAAGAGGACTATTTGCAAAGGGAAGGGATGCTAAGGTAGA
GGGTGAACGTTACAGAAAAGCAGGCTGGGAAGCATATTTGAGAAGATGCGGCCAGCAAAACTAAAAAACT
GTATTATAAGTAAATGCATGTATACTAAACTCACAAATTAGAGCTTCAATTTAATTATATCAGTTATTAC
CCGAGTAACGAAGCATCTGTGCTTCATTTTGTAGAACAAAAATGCAACGCGAGAGCGCTAATTTTTCAAA
CAAAGAATCTGAGCTGCATTTTTACAGAACAGAAATGCAACGCGAAAGCGCTATTTTACCAACGAAGAAT
CTGTGCTTCATTTTTGTAAAACAAAAATGCAACGCGAGAGCGCTAATTTTTCAAACAAAGAATCTGAGCT
GCATTTTTACAGAACAGAAATGCAACGCGAGAGCGCTATTTTACCAACAAAGAATCTATACTTCTTTTTT
GTTCTACAAAAATGCATCCCGAGAGCGCTATTTTTCTAACAAAGCATCTTAGATTACTTTTTTTCTCCTT
TGTGCGCTCTATAATGCAGTCTCTTGATAACTTTTTGCACTGTAGGTCCGTTAAGGTTAGAAGAAGGCTA
CTTTGGTGTCTATTTTCTCTTCCATAAAAAAAGCCTGACTCCACTTCCCGCGTTTACTGATTACTAGCGA
AGCTGCGGGTGCATTTTTTCAAGATAAAGGCATCCCCGATTATATTCTATACCGATGTGGATTGCGCATA
CTTTGTGAACAGAAAGTGATAGCGTTGATGATTCTTCATTGGTCAGAAAATTATGAACGGTTTCTTCTAT
TTTGTCTCTATATACTACGTATAGGAAATGTTTACATTTTCGTATTGTTTTCGATTCACTCTATGAATAG
TTCTTACTACAATTTTTTTGTCTAAAGAGTAATACTAGAGATAAACATAAAAAATGTAGAGGTCGAGTTT
AGATGCAAGTTCAAGGAGCGAAAGGTGGATGGGTAGGTTATATAGGGATATAGCACAGAGATATATAGCA
AAGAGATACTTTTGAGCAATGTTTGTGGAAGCGGTATTCGCAATATTTTAGTAGCTCGTTACAGTCCGGT
GCGTTTTTGGTTTTTTGAAAGTGCGTCATCAGAGCGCTTTTGGTTTTCAAAAGCGCTCTGAAGTTCCTAT
ACTTTCTAGCTAGAGAATAGGAACTTCCCGAGCGGCCGCGTGTTACAAGCTTGACTCCAGCGTAACTGGA
CTGCAATCAACTCACTGGCTCACCTTCACGGGTGGGCCTTTCTTCGGTAGAAAATCAAAGGATCTTCTTG
AGATCCTTTTTTTCTGCGCGTAATCTGCTGCTTGCAAACAAAAAAACCACCGCTACCAGCGGTGGTTTGT
TTGCCGGATCAAGAGCTACCAACTCTTTTTCCGAGGTAACTGGCTTCAGCAGAGCGCAGATACCAAATAC
TGTTCTTCTAGTGTAGCCGTAGTTAGGCCACCACTTCAAGAACTCTGTAGCACCGCCTACATACCTCGCT
CTGCTAATCCTGTTACCAGTGGCTGCTGCCAGTGGCGATAAGTCGTGTCTTACCGGGTTGGACTCAAGAC
GATAGTTACCGGATAAGGCGCAGCGGTCGGGCTGAACGGGGGGTTCGTGCACACAGCCCAGCTTGGAGCG
AACGACCTACACCGAACTGAGATACCTACAGCGTGAGCTATGAGAAAGCGCCACGCTTCCCGAAGGGAGA
AAGGCGGACAGGTATCCGGTAAGCGGCAGGGTCGGAACAGGAGAGCGCACGAGGGAGCTTCCAGGGGTAA
ACGCCTGGTATCTTTATAGTCCTGTCGGGTTTCGCCACCTCTGACTTGAGCATCGATTTTTGTGATGCTC
GTCAGGGGGGCGGAGCCTATGGAAAAACGCCAGCAACGCAGAAAGGCCCACCCGAAGGTGAGCCAGGTGA
TTACATTTGGGCCCTCATCAGAGGTTTTCACCGTCATCACCGAAACGCGCGAGGCAGCTGCGGTAAAGCT
CATCAGCGTGGTCGTGAAGCGATTCACAGATGTCTGCCTGTTCATCCGCGTCCAGCTCGTTGAGTTTCTC
CAGAAGCGTTAATGTCTGGCTTCTGATAAAGCGGGCCATGTTAAGGGCGGTTTTTTCCTGTTTGGTCACT
TACCAATGCTTAATCAGTGAGGCACCTATCTCAGCGATCTGTCTATTTCGTTCATCCATAGTTGCCTGAC
TCCCCGTCGTGTAGATAACTACGATGCGGGAGGGCTTACCATCTGGCCCCAGTGCTGCAATGATACCGCG
AGACCCACGCTCACCGGCTCCAGATTTATCAGCAATAAACCAGCCAGCCGGGAGGGCCGAGCGCAGAAGT
GATCCTGCAACTTTATCCGCCTCCATCCAGTCTATTAATTGTTGCCGGGAAGCTAGAGTAAGTAGTTCGC
CAGTTAATAGTTTGCGCAACGTTGTTGCCATTGCTACAGGCATCGTGGTGTCACGCTCGTCGTTTGGTAT
GGCTTCATTCAGCTCCGGTTCCCAACGATCAAGGCGAGTTACATGATCCCCCATGTTGTGCAAAAAAGCG
GTTAGCTCCTTCGGTCCTCCGATCGTTGCCAGAAGTAAGTTGGCCGCAGTGTTATCACTCATGGTTATGG
CAGCACTGCATAATTCTCTTACTGTCATGCCATCCGTGAGATGCTTTTCTGTGACTGGTGAGTACTCAAC
CAAGTCATTCTGAGAATAGTGTATGCGGCGACCGAGTTGCTCTTGCCCGGCGTCAATACGGGATAATACC
GCGCCACATAGCAGAACTTTAAAAGTGCTCATCATTGGAAAACGTTCTTCGGGGCGTAAACTCTCAAGGA
TCTTACCGCTGTTGAGATCCAGTTCGATGTAACCCACTCGTGCACCCAACTGATCTTCAGCATCTTTTAC
TTTCACCAGCGTTTCTGGGTGAGCAAAAACAGGAAGGCAAAATGCCGCAAAAAAGGGAATAAGGGCGACA
CGGAAATGTTGAATACTCATTTTAGCTTCCTTAGCTCCTGAAAATCTCGATAACTCAAAAAATACGCCCG
GTAGTGATCTTATTTCATTATGGTGAAAGTTGGAACCTCTTACGTGCCGATCAAGTCAAAAGCCTCCGGT
CGGAGGCTTTTGACTTTCTGCTATGGAGGTCAGGTATGATTTAAATGGTCAGTTAGA
